>Addgene plasmid #143548 | TFORF1807 | addgene full sequence | sequence record 462944 | Addgene NGS Result
TTAATGTAGTCTTATGCAATACTCTTGTAGTCTTGCAACATGGTAACGATGAGTTAGCAACATGCCTTAC
AAGGAGAGAAAAAGCACCGTGCATGCCGATTGGTGGAAGTAAGGTGGTACGATCGTGCCTTATTAGGAAG
GCAACAGACGGGTCTGACATGGATTGGACGAACCACTGAATTGCCGCATTGCAGAGATATTGTATTTAAG
TGCCTAGCTCGATACATAAACGGGTCTCTCTGGTTAGACCAGATCTGAGCCTGGGAGCTCTCTGGCTAAC
TAGGGAACCCACTGCTTAAGCCTCAATAAAGCTTGCCTTGAGTGCTTCAAGTAGTGTGTGCCCGTCTGTT
GTGTGACTCTGGTAACTAGAGATCCCTCAGACCCTTTTAGTCAGTGTGGAAAATCTCTAGCAGTGGCGCC
CGAACAGGGACTTGAAAGCGAAAGGGAAACCAGAGGAGCTCTCTCGACGCAGGACTCGGCTTGCTGAAGC
GCGCACGGCAAGAGGCGAGGGGCGGCGACTGGTGAGTACGCCAAAAATTTTGACTAGCGGAGGCTAGAAG
GAGAGAGATGGGTGCGAGAGCGTCAGTATTAAGCGGGGGAGAATTAGATCGCGATGGGAAAAAATTCGGT
TAAGGCCAGGGGGAAAGAAAAAATATAAATTAAAACATATAGTATGGGCAAGCAGGGAGCTAGAACGATT
CGCAGTTAATCCTGGCCTGTTAGAAACATCAGAAGGCTGTAGACAAATACTGGGACAGCTACAACCATCC
CTTCAGACAGGATCAGAAGAACTTAGATCATTATATAATACAGTAGCAACCCTCTATTGTGTGCATCAAA
GGATAGAGATAAAAGACACCAAGGAAGCTTTAGACAAGATAGAGGAAGAGCAAAACAAAAGTAAGACCAC
CGCACAGCAAGCGGCCGCTGATCTTCAGACCTGGAGGAGGAGATATGAGGGACAATTGGAGAAGTGAATT
ATATAAATATAAAGTAGTAAAAATTGAACCATTAGGAGTAGCACCCACCAAGGCAAAGAGAAGAGTGGTG
CAGAGAGAAAAAAGAGCAGTGGGAATAGGAGCTTTGTTCCTTGGGTTCTTGGGAGCAGCAGGAAGCACTA
TGGGCGCAGCGTCAATGACGCTGACGGTACAGGCCAGACAATTATTGTCTGGTATAGTGCAGCAGCAGAA
CAATTTGCTGAGGGCTATTGAGGCGCAACAGCATCTGTTGCAACTCACAGTCTGGGGCATCAAGCAGCTC
CAGGCAAGAATCCTGGCTGTGGAAAGATACCTAAAGGATCAACAGCTCCTGGGGATTTGGGGTTGCTCTG
GAAAACTCATTTGCACCACTGCTGTGCCTTGGAATGCTAGTTGGAGTAATAAATCTCTGGAACAGATTTG
GAATCACACGACCTGGATGGAGTGGGACAGAGAAATTAACAATTACACAAGCTTAATACACTCCTTAATT
GAAGAATCGCAAAACCAGCAAGAAAAGAATGAACAAGAATTATTGGAATTAGATAAATGGGCAAGTTTGT
GGAATTGGTTTAACATAACAAATTGGCTGTGGTATATAAAATTATTCATAATGATAGTAGGAGGCTTGGT
AGGTTTAAGAATAGTTTTTGCTGTACTTTCTATAGTGAATAGAGTTAGGCAGGGATATTCACCATTATCG
TTTCAGACCCACCTCCCAACCCCGAGGGGACCCATGCATTGCATCTCAATTAGTCAGCAACCAGGTGTGG
AAAGTCCCCAGGCTCCCCAGCAGGCAGAAGTATGCAAAGCATGCGTCTCAATTAGTCAGCAACCATAGTC
CCGCCCCTAACTCCGCCCATCCCGCCCCTAACTCCGCCCAGTTCCGCCCATTCTCCGCCCCATGGCTGAC
TAATTTTTTTTATTTATGCAGAGGCCGAGGCCGCCTCGGCCTCTGAGCTATTCCAGAAGTAGTGAGGAGG
CTTTTTTGGAGGCCTAGGCTTTTGCAAAAAGCTTTCTAGAGGTACCACCGGAGCTTACCATGACCGAGTA
CAAGCCCACGGTGCGCCTCGCCACCCGCGACGACGTCCCCAGGGCCGTACGCACCCTCGCCGCCGCGTTC
GCCGACTACCCCGCCACGCGCCACACCGTCGATCCGGACCGCCACATCGAGCGGGTCACCGAGCTGCAAG
AACTCTTCCTCACGCGCGTCGGGCTCGACATCGGCAAGGTGTGGGTCGCGGACGACGGCGCCGCCGTGGC
GGTCTGGACCACGCCGGAGAGCGTCGAAGCGGGGGCGGTGTTCGCCGAGATCGGCCCGCGCATGGCCGAG
TTGAGCGGTTCCCGGCTGGCCGCGCAGCAACAGATGGAAGGCCTCCTGGCGCCGCACCGGCCCAAGGAGC
CCGCGTGGTTCCTGGCCACCGTCGGCGTCTCGCCCGACCACCAGGGCAAGGGTCTGGGCAGCGCCGTCGT
GCTCCCCGGAGTGGAGGCGGCCGAGCGCGCCGGGGTGCCCGCCTTCCTGGAGACCTCCGCGCCCCGCAAC
CTCCCCTTCTACGAGCGGCTCGGCTTCACCGTCACCGCCGACGTCGAGGTGCCCGAAGGACCGCGCACCT
GGTGCATGACCCGCAAGCCCGGTGCCAGTTAACGAATTCTAGATCTTGAGACAAATGGCAGTATTCATCC
ACAATTTTAAAAGAAAAGGGGGGATTGGGGGGTACAGTGCAGGGGAAAGAATAGTAGACATAATAGCAAC
AGACATACAAACTAAAGAATTACAAAAACAAATTACAAAAATTCAAAATTTTCGGGTTTATTACAGGGAC
AGCAGAGATCCACTTTGGCGCCGGCTCGAGGCCTGCAGGTGCAAAGATGGATAAAGTTTTAAACAGAGAG
GAATCTTTGCAGCTAATGGACCTTCTAGGTCTTGAAAGGAGTGGGAATTGGCTCCGGTGCCCGTCAGTGG
GCAGAGCGCACATCGCCCACAGTCCCCGAGAAGTTGGGGGGAGGGGTCGGCAATTGAACCGGTGCCTAGA
GAAGGTGGCGCGGGGTAAACTGGGAAAGTGATGTCGTGTACTGGCTCCGCCTTTTTCCCGAGGGTGGGGG
AGAACCGTATATAAGTGCAGTAGTCGCCGTGAACGTTCTTTTTCGCAACGGGTTTGCCGCCAGAACACAG
GTAAGTGCCGTGTGTGGTTCCCGCGGGCCTGGCCTCTTTACGGGTTATGGCCCTTGCGTGCCTTGAATTA
CTTCCACCTGGCTGCAGTACGTGATTCTTGATCCCGAGCTTCGGGTTGGAAGTGGGTGGGAGAGTTCGAG
GCCTTGCGCTTAAGGAGCCCCTTCGCCTCGTGCTTGAGTTGAGGCCTGGCCTGGGCGCTGGGGCCGCCGC
GTGCGAATCTGGTGGCACCTTCGCGCCTGTCTCGCTGCTTTCGATAAGTCTCTAGCCATTTAAAATTTTT
GATGACCTGCTGCGACGCTTTTTTTCTGGCAAGATAGTCTTGTAAATGCGGGCCAAGATCTGCACACTGG
TATTTCGGTTTTTGGGGCCGCGGGCGGCGACGGGGCCCGTGCGTCCCAGCGCACATGTTCGGCGAGGCGG
GGCCTGCGAGCGCGGCCACCGAGAATCGGACGGGGGTAGTCTCAAGCTGGCCGGCCTGCTCTGGTGCCTG
GCCTCGCGCCGCCGTGTATCGCCCCGCCCTGGGCGGCAAGGCTGGCCCGGTCGGCACCAGTTGCGTGAGC
GGAAAGATGGCCGCTTCCCGGCCCTGCTGCAGGGAGCTCAAAATGGAGGACGCGGCGCTCGGGAGAGCGG
GCGGGTGAGTCACCCACACAAAGGAAAAGGGCCTTTCCGTCCTCAGCCGTCGCTTCATGTGACTCCACGG
AGTACCGGGCGCCGTCCAGGCACCTCGATTAGTTCTCGAGCTTTTGGAGTACGTCGTCTTTAGGTTGGGG
GGAGGGGTTTTATGCGATGGAGTTTCCCCACACTGAGTGGGTGGAGACTGAAGTTAGGCCAGCTTGGCAC
TTGATGTAATTCTCCTTGGAATTTGCCCTTTTTGAGTTTGGATCTTGGTTCATTCTCAAGCCTCAGACAG
TGGTTCAAAGTTTTTTTCTTCCATTTCAGGTGTCGTGAGGCTAGCACCGCCACCATGATCAATGCCCAGG
AATTGCTGACACTGGAGGATGTTACTGTGGAGTTCACCTGGGAGGAGTGGCAGCTCCTGGGCCCTTTTCA
GAAGGATTTGTACCGGGATGTGATGTTGGAGATCTACAGCAACCTGCTATCAATGGGTTATCAAGTCAGC
AAACCAGATGCACTCTCCAAGTTGGAACGAGGAGAAGAACCATGGACAATGGAAGATGAAAGGCACAGTC
GAATCTGTCCAGAAAACAACGAAGTTGATGATCATCTGCAGGATCACTTGGAAAATCAAAGGATGCTGAA
GAGTGTGGAACAATACCATGAACATAATGCATTTGGAAATACTGCCTCTCAAACCAAAAGCCTTTGTCTT
TTCAGGGAAAATCATGATACATTTGAGTTATATATAAAAACTTTGAAATCAAATTTAAGTTTAGTCAACC
AGAACAAAAGCTGTGAAATTAACAACTCTACTAAATTTAGTGGAGATGGGAAATCATTTCTTCATGGTAA
CTATGAAGAACTTTATTCTGCAGCTAAATTCTCTGTAAGTACAAAAGCCAATAGCACTAAATCCCAAGTC
AGTAAGCATCAGAGAACTCATGAAATAGAAAAAAACCACGTATGCAGTGAATGTGGGAAAGCGTTTGTCA
AGAAGTCTCAGCTCACTGATCATGAGAGAGTTCATACAGGAGAAAAACCTTATGGATGTACTTTGTGTGC
AAAAGTGTTCTCCAGAAAGTCCAGGCTAAATGAACATCAAAGAATTCATAAAAGAGAGAAATCTTTTATA
TGCAGTGAATGTGGAAAAGTCTTCACTATGAAGAGCCGTCTGATTGAACATCAGCGAACTCATACTGGAG
AGAAACCCTACATATGCAATGAATGTGGAAAAGGCTTCCCAGGCAAGCGTAATCTCATTGTACATCAGCG
AAATCATACTGGAGAGAAATCCTATATATGTAGTGAATGTGGAAAAGGCTTCACTGGGAAGAGCATGCTT
ATTATACATCAGCGAACTCATACAGGAGAGAAGCCCTACATCTGTAGTGAATGTGGGAAAGGCTTCACCA
CAAAACACTATGTCATCATACATCAACGAAATCATACAGGAGAGAAACCATATATATGCAATGAATGTGG
GAAAGGCTTCACCATGAAGAGCCGTATGATCGAACATCAACGAACTCATACAGGAGAGAAACCCTACATA
TGCAGTGAATGTGGAAAAGGCTTTCCCAGGAAGAGTAATCTTATTGTACATCAGAGAAATCATACAGTAG
AGAAGTCATATCTATGTAGTGAATGTGGAAAAGGTTTTACTGTGAAAAGCATGCTCATCATACATCAGCG
AACTCATACAGGAGAGAAGCCCTACACATGCAGTGAATGTGGGAAAGGCTTCCCCTTGAAGAGTCGGCTG
ATTGTACATCAGCGAACTCATACTGGAGAGAAACCTTACAGGTGCAGTGAATGTGGGAAAGGTTTCATTG
TGAATAGCGGACTGATGTTACATCAGCGAACTCATACTGGAGAGAAACCGTACATATGCAATGAATGTGG
AAAAGGTTTTGCCTTTAAGAGCAATCTTGTTGTACACCAGCGAACTCATACTGGAGAGAAACCCTTTATG
TGCAGTGAATGTGGAAAAGGCTTCACCATGAAACGCTATCTCATTGTACATCAGCAAATTCATACAGAAG
AGAAATCTTGTATATGTAGTGAATGTGGAAGAGGCTTTGCCAAGGAAACAGAGCTTGCTTTACATAAGCA
AGTTCATACTGGAGAAAAACCTTATGGATGTAATGAATGTGGTAAAGGCTTCACTATGAAGAGCCGTCTA
ATTGTTCATCAACGAACTCATACAGGAGAGAAACCCTTTGTATGCAGTGAATGTAGAAAAGCCTTCTCCT
CAAAGAGAAATCTCATTGTACATCAGCGAACTCATAATGGAAACAAACCCTAGTAATGAACTAGTCCGTA
ACTTGAAAGTATTTCGATTTCTTGGCTTTATATATCTTGTGGAAAGGACGATTATGCAGAAGCGTGATTA
GGACAACGCGTTAAGTCGACAATCAACCTCTGGATTACAAAATTTGTGAAAGATTGACTGGTATTCTTAA
CTATGTTGCTCCTTTTACGCTATGTGGATACGCTGCTTTAATGCCTTTGTATCATGCTATTGCTTCCCGT
ATGGCTTTCATTTTCTCCTCCTTGTATAAATCCTGGTTGCTGTCTCTTTATGAGGAGTTGTGGCCCGTTG
TCAGGCAACGTGGCGTGGTGTGCACTGTGTTTGCTGACGCAACCCCCACTGGTTGGGGCATTGCCACCAC
CTGTCAGCTCCTTTCCGGGACTTTCGCTTTCCCCCTCCCTATTGCCACGGCGGAACTCATCGCCGCCTGC
CTTGCCCGCTGCTGGACAGGGGCTCGGCTGTTGGGCACTGACAATTCCGTGGTGTTGTCGGGGAAATCAT
CGTCCTTTCCTTGGCTGCTCGCCTGTGTTGCCACCTGGATTCTGCGCGGGACGTCCTTCTGCTACGTCCC
TTCGGCCCTCAATCCAGCGGACCTTCCTTCCCGCGGCCTGCTGCCGGCTCTGCGGCCTCTTCCGCGTCTT
CGCCTTCGCCCTCAGACGAGTCGGATCTCCCTTTGGGCCGCCTCCCCGCGTCGACTTTAAGACCAATGAC
TTACAAGGCAGCTGTAGATCTTAGCCACTTTTTAAAAGAAAAGGGGGGACTGGAAGGGCTAATTCACTCC
CAACGAAGACAAGATCTGCTTTTTGCTTGTACTGGGTCTCTCTGGTTAGACCAGATCTGAGCCTGGGAGC
TCTCTGGCTAACTAGGGAACCCACTGCTTAAGCCTCAATAAAGCTTGCCTTGAGTGCTTCAAGTAGTGTG
TGCCCGTCTGTTGTGTGACTCTGGTAACTAGAGATCCCTCAGACCCTTTTAGTCAGTGTGGAAAATCTCT
AGCAGTACGTATAGTAGTTCATGTCATCTTATTATTCAGTATTTATAACTTGCAAAGAAATGAATATCAG
AGAGTGAGAGGAACTTGTTTATTGCAGCTTATAATGGTTACAAATAAAGCAATAGCATCACAAATTTCAC
AAATAAAGCATTTTTTTCACTGCATTCTAGTTGTGGTTTGTCCAAACTCATCAATGTATCTTATCATGTC
TGGCTCTAGCTATCCCGCCCCTAACTCCGCCCATCCCGCCCCTAACTCCGCCCAGTTCCGCCCATTCTCC
GCCCCATGGCTGACTAATTTTTTTTATTTATGCAGAGGCCGAGGCCGCCTCGGCCTCTGAGCTATTCCAG
AAGTAGTGAGGAGGCTTTTTTGGAGGCCTAGGGACGTACCCAATTCGCCCTATAGTGAGTCGTATTACGC
GCGCTCACTGGCCGTCGTTTTACAACGTCGTGACTGGGAAAACCCTGGCGTTACCCAACTTAATCGCCTT
GCAGCACATCCCCCTTTCGCCAGCTGGCGTAATAGCGAAGAGGCCCGCACCGATCGCCCTTCCCAACAGT
TGCGCAGCCTGAATGGCGAATGGG
[124 nt withheld, positions 7655-7778]
C
[91 nt withheld, positions 7780-7870]
A
[49 nt withheld, positions 7872-7920]
CCTTTGACGTTGGAGTCCACGTTCTTT
[37 nt withheld, positions 7948-7984]
ACCCTATCTCGGTCTATTCTTTTGATTTATAAGGGATTTTGCCGATTTCGGCCTATTGGTTAAAAAATGA
GCTGATTTAACAAAAATTTAACGCGAATTTTAACAAAATATTAACGCTTACAATTTAGGTGGCACTTTTC
GGGGAAATGTGCGCGGAACCCCTATTTGTTTATTTTTCTAAATACATTCAAATATGTATCCGCTCATGAG
ACAATAACCCTGATAAATGCTTCAATAATATTGAAAAAGGAAGAGTATGAGTATTCAACATTTCCGTGTC
GCCCTTATTCCCTTTTTTGCGGCATTTTGCCTTCCTGTTTTTGCTCACCCAGAAACGCTGGTGAAAGTAA
AAGATGCTGAAGATCAGTTGGGTGCACGAGTGGGTTACATCGAACTGGATCTCAACAGCGGTAAGATCCT
TGAGAGTTTTCGCCCCGAAGAACGTTTTCCAATGATGAGCACTTTTAAAGTTCTGCTATGTGGCGCGGTA
TTATCCCGTATTGACGCCGGGCAAGAGCAACTCGGTCGCCGCATACACTATTCTCAGAATGACTTGGTTG
AGTACTCACCAGTCACAGAAAAGCATCTTACGGATGGCATGACAGTAAGAGAATTATGCAGTGCTGCCAT
AACCATGAGTGATAACACTGCGGCCAACTTACTTCTGACAACGATCGGAGGACCGAAGGAGCTAACCGCT
TTTTTGCACAACATGGGGGATCATGTAACTCGCCTTGATCGTTGGGAACCGGAGCTGAATGAAGCCATAC
CAAACGACGAGCGTGACACCACGATGCCTGTAGCAATGGCAACAACGTTGCGCAAACTATTAACTGGCGA
ACTACTTACTCTAGCTTCCCGGCAACAATTAATAGACTGGATGGAGGCGGATAAAGTTGCAGGACCACTT
CTGCGCTCGGCCCTTCCGGCTGGCTGGTTTATTGCTGATAAATCTGGAGCCGGTGAGCGTGGGTCTCGCG
GTATCATTGCAGCACTGGGGCCAGATGGTAAGCCCTCCCGTATCGTAGTTATCTACACGACGGGGAGTCA
GGCAACTATGGATGAACGAAATAGACAGATCGCTGAGATAGGTGCCTCACTGATTAAGCATTGGTAACTG
TCAGACCAAGTTTACTCATATATACTTTAGATTGATTTAAAACTTCATTTTTAATTTAAAAGGATCTAGG
TGAAGATCCTTTTTGATAATCTCATGACCAAAATCCCTTAACGTGAGTTTTCGTTCCACTGAGCGTCAGA
CCCCGTAGAAAAGATCAAAGGATCTTCTTGAGATCCTTTTTTTCTGCGCGTAATCTGCTGCTTGCAAACA
AAAAAACCACCGCTACCAGCGGTGGTTTGTTTGCCGGATCAAGAGCTACCAACTCTTTTTCCGAAGGTAA
CTGGCTTCAGCAGAGCGCAGATACCAAATACTGTTCTTCTAGTGTAGCCGTAGTTAGGCCACCACTTCAA
GAACTCTGTAGCACCGCCTACATACCTCGCTCTGCTAATCCTGTTACCAGTGGCTGCTGCCAGTGGCGAT
AAGTCGTGTCTTACCGGGTTGGACTCAAGACGATAGTTACCGGATAAGGCGCAGCGGTCGGGCTGAACGG
GGGGTTCGTGCACACAGCCCAGCTTGGAGCGAACGACCTACACCGAACTGAGATACCTACAGCGTGAGCT
ATGAGAAAGCGCCACGCTTCCCGAAGGGAGAAAGGCGGACAGGTATCCGGTAAGCGGCAGGGTCGGAACA
GGAGAGCGCACGAGGGAGCTTCCAGGGGGAAACGCCTGGTATCTTTATAGTCCTGTCGGGTTTCGCCACC
TCTGACTTGAGCGTCGATTTTTGTGATGCTCGTCAGGGGGGCGGAGCCTATGGAAAAACGCCAGCAACGC
GGCCTTTTTACGGTTCCTGGCCTTTTGCTGGCCTTTTGCTCACATGTTCTTTCCTGCGTTATCCCCTGAT
TCTGTGGATAACCGTATTACCGCCTTTGAGTGAGCTGATACCGCTCGCCGCAGCCGAACGACCGAGCGCA
GCGAGTCAGTGAGCGAGGAAGCGGAAGAGCGCCCAATACGCAAACCGCCTCTCCCCGCGCGTTGGCCGAT
TCATTAATGCAGCTGGCACGACAGGTTTCCCGACTGGAAAGCGGGCAGTGAGCGCAACGCAATTAATGTG
AGTTAGCTCACTCATTAGGCACCCCAGGCTTTACACTTTATGCTTCCGGCTCGTATGTTGTGTGGAATTG
TGAGCGGATAACAATTTCACACAGGAAACAGCTATGACCATGATTACGCCAAGCGCGCAATTAACCCTCA
CTAAAGGGAACAAAAGCTGGAGCTGCAAGC
Features (pLannotate 1.2.2; 31 found; start..end, strand, type, name):
      5..231     +  promoter       RSV promoter: Rous sarcoma virus enhancer/promoter
    232..412     +  LTR            5' LTR (truncated): truncated 5' long terminal repeat (LTR) from HIV-1
    459..584     +  misc_feature   HIV-1 Ψ: packaging signal of human immunodeficiency virus type 1
    568..931     +  CDS            HIV-1 gag (fragment): gag protein from human immunodeficiency virus 1; gag
   1077..1310    +  misc_feature   RRE: The Rev response element (RRE) of HIV-1 allows for Rev-dependent mRNA export from the nucleus to the cytoplasm.
   1687..1713    +  CDS            Rev (fragment): human immunodeficiency virus 1 (HIV-1) Rev protein; rev; enhances nuclear export of unspliced and incompletely spliced viral mRNAs
   1720..1743    +  promoter       SV40 promoter (fragment): SV40 early promoter
   1744..1815    +  promoter       SV40 promoter (fragment): SV40 enhancer and early promoter
   1839..1974    +  rep_origin     SV40 ori: SV40 origin of replication
   2020..2616    +  CDS            PuroR (fragment): puromycin N-acetyltransferase; pac from Streptomyces; confers resistance to puromycin
   2665..2782    +  misc_feature   cPPT/CTS: central polypurine tract and central termination sequence of HIV-1
   2847..2913    +  CDS            small t antigen (fragment): SV40 (simian virus 40) small t antigen
   2920..4098    +  promoter       EF-1α promoter: strong constitutive promoter for human elongation factor EF-1α
   4115..4762    +  CDS            ZNF432 (fragment): ZN432_HUMAN - Also known as KIAA0798. Experimental evidence at protein level: Swiss-Prot protein existence level 1. May be involved in transcriptional regulation. From Homo sapiens (Human).
   6086..6139    +  promoter       U6 promoter (fragment): RNA polymerase III promoter for human U6 snRNA
   6181..6769    +  misc_feature   WPRE: woodchuck hepatitis virus posttranscriptional regulatory element
   6820..6839    +  misc_feature   cPPT/CTS (fragment): central polypurine tract and central termination sequence of HIV-1
   6841..7074    +  LTR            3' LTR (ΔU3): self-inactivating 3' long terminal repeat (LTR) from HIV-1
   7152..7273    +  polyA_signal   SV40 poly(A) signal: SV40 polyadenylation signal
   7313..7448    +  rep_origin     SV40 ori: SV40 origin of replication
   7469..7487    -  promoter       T7 promoter: promoter for bacteriophage T7 RNA polymerase
   7495..7650    +  CDS            lacZα (fragment): LacZα fragment of β-galactosidase; lacZ fragment
   7655..8083    +  rep_origin     f1 ori (sequence partly withheld): f1 bacteriophage origin of replication; arrow indicates direction of (+) strand synthesis
   8136..8240    +  promoter       AmpR promoter: bla
   8241..9101    +  CDS            AmpR: β-lactamase; bla; confers resistance to ampicillin, carbenicillin, and related antibiotics
   9272..9860    +  rep_origin     ori: high-copy-number ColE1/pMB1/pBR322/pUC origin of replication
  10043..10135   +  CDS            lacI (fragment): lac repressor; lacI; The lac repressor binds to the lac operator to inhibit transcription in E. coli. This inhibition can be relieved by adding lactose or isopropyl-β-D-thiogalactopyranoside (IPTG).
  10148..10169   +  protein_bind   CAP binding site: CAP binding activates transcription in the presence of cAMP. E. coli catabolite activator protein
  10184..10214   +  promoter       lac promoter: promoter for the E. coli lac operon
  10222..10238   +  protein_bind   lac operator: The lac repressor binds to the lac operator to inhibit transcription in E. coli. This inhibition can be relieved by adding lactose or isopropyl-β-D-thiogalactopyranoside (IPTG). lac repressor encoded by lacI
  10283..10301   +  promoter       T3 promoter: promoter for bacteriophage T3 RNA polymerase
