[The description below was written by a language model from this plasmid's Addgene catalogue record and pLannotate feature annotations shown in this document.]
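Description:
TFORF1807 is a third-generation-style, self-inactivating lentiviral expression plasmid built on the pLX_TRC317 backbone, carrying the human zinc finger transcription factor ZNF432 as its insert. It belongs to a barcoded transcription factor ORF collection in which each construct pairs a synthesized ORF with a unique 24-bp barcode, so that the factor can be identified by sequencing when many constructs are pooled in overexpression screens such as directed differentiation experiments. In bacteria the plasmid is maintained through a high-copy ColE1/pUC-type origin and ampicillin resistance (AmpR). An f1 origin and remnants of a lac/lacZα cloning region with T7 and T3 promoters are also present in the backbone. The depositor notes a risk of recombination, as is common for LTR-containing plasmids.

The viral genome is transcribed from an RSV promoter fused to a truncated HIV-1 5' LTR and includes the Ψ packaging signal with a gag fragment, the RRE for Rev-dependent nuclear export, a cPPT/CTS, WPRE to enhance transcript expression, and a ΔU3 3' LTR followed by an SV40 polyadenylation signal. Within this frame, an SV40 promoter drives puromycin N-acetyltransferase for selection of transduced mammalian cells, and a separate EF-1α promoter drives ZNF432 constitutively. The automated annotation matches only the first part of the ORF as ZNF432, although the space between the promoter and WPRE is consistent with the stated insert of about 2 kb. The barcode is not annotated in the feature table, so its position is not shown. A short U6 promoter fragment annotated upstream of WPRE has no function stated in the record.
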