Addgene plasmid #143548: TFORF1807
Purpose: Lentiviral vector for overexpressing transcription factor ORFs with unique 24-bp barcodes. Barcodes facilitate identification of transcription factors in pooled screens.
Depositing lab: Feng Zhang. Depositing organization: Broad Institute. Publication: A transcription factor atlas of directed differentiation. Joung J, Ma S, Tay T, Geiger-Schuller KR, Kirchgatterer PC, Verdine VK, Guo B, Arias-Garcia MA, Allen WE, Singh A, Kuksenko O, Abudayyeh OO, Gootenberg JS, Fu Z, Macrae RK, Buenrostro JD, Regev A, Zhang F. Cell. 2023 Jan 5;186(1):209-229.e26. doi: 10.1016/j.cell.2022.11.026. PubMed 36608654.
Backbone
  Vector backbone: pLX_TRC317
  Backbone manufacturer: Broad Institute Genetic Perturbation Platform
  Backbone size w/o insert (bp): 8264
  Vector type: Mammalian Expression, Lentiviral
  Selectable markers: Puromycin
Growth in bacteria
  Bacterial resistance: Ampicillin, 100 μg/mL
  Growth temperature: 30°C
  Growth strain: NEB Stable
  Copy number: High Copy
Gene/Insert
  Gene/Insert name: ZNF432
  Species: H. sapiens (human)
  Insert size (bp): 2060
  Entrez Gene: ZNF432
  Promoter: EF1a
  Cloning method: Unknown
  Sequencing primers: 5′ GGGTGGAGACTGAAGTTAGGCCAG; 3′ CACATAGCGTAAAAGGAGCAACATAG
Terms and licenses: Academic/Nonprofit Terms; Industry Terms: Not Available to Industry
Depositor comments: NM_001322285,NM_001322284,NM_014650,ENST00000594154,ENST00000221315 . The transcription factor ORF portion of this plasmid was synthesized by Genewiz. Please test multiple small colonies in case of plasmid recombination. To make this collection available in a timely manner, a portion of this collection was not fully sequenced by Addgene. If an Addgene verified full plasmid sequence is not available, please contact us prior to placing an order to request the full sequence.
How to cite: TFORF1807 was a gift from Feng Zhang (Addgene plasmid # 143548 ; http://n2t.net/addgene:143548 ; RRID:Addgene_143548)
