>Addgene plasmid #143548 | TFORF1807 | depositor partial sequence | sequence record 282774 | Insert
ACCGCCACCATGATCAATGCCCAGGAATTGCTGACACTGGAGGATGTTACTGTGGAGTTCACCTGGGAGG
AGTGGCAGCTCCTGGGCCCTTTTCAGAAGGATTTGTACCGGGATGTGATGTTGGAGATCTACAGCAACCT
GCTATCAATGGGTTATCAAGTCAGCAAACCAGATGCACTCTCCAAGTTGGAACGAGGAGAAGAACCATGG
ACAATGGAAGATGAAAGGCACAGTCGAATCTGTCCAGAAAACAACGAAGTTGATGATCATCTGCAGGATC
ACTTGGAAAATCAAAGGATGCTGAAGAGTGTGGAACAATACCATGAACATAATGCATTTGGAAATACTGC
CTCTCAAACCAAAAGCCTTTGTCTTTTCAGGGAAAATCATGATACATTTGAGTTATATATAAAAACTTTG
AAATCAAATTTAAGTTTAGTCAACCAGAACAAAAGCTGTGAAATTAACAACTCTACTAAATTTAGTGGAG
ATGGGAAATCATTTCTTCATGGTAACTATGAAGAACTTTATTCTGCAGCTAAATTCTCTGTAAGTACAAA
AGCCAATAGCACTAAATCCCAAGTCAGTAAGCATCAGAGAACTCATGAAATAGAAAAAAACCACGTATGC
AGTGAATGTGGGAAAGCGTTTGTCAAGAAGTCTCAGCTCACTGATCATGAGAGAGTTCATACAGGAGAAA
AACCTTATGGATGTACTTTGTGTGCAAAAGTGTTCTCCAGAAAGTCCAGGCTAAATGAACATCAAAGAAT
TCATAAAAGAGAGAAATCTTTTATATGCAGTGAATGTGGAAAAGTCTTCACTATGAAGAGCCGTCTGATT
GAACATCAGCGAACTCATACTGGAGAGAAACCCTACATATGCAATGAATGTGGAAAAGGCTTCCCAGGCA
AGCGTAATCTCATTGTACATCAGCGAAATCATACTGGAGAGAAATCCTATATATGTAGTGAATGTGGAAA
AGGCTTCACTGGGAAGAGCATGCTTATTATACATCAGCGAACTCATACAGGAGAGAAGCCCTACATCTGT
AGTGAATGTGGGAAAGGCTTCACCACAAAACACTATGTCATCATACATCAACGAAATCATACAGGAGAGA
AACCATATATATGCAATGAATGTGGGAAAGGCTTCACCATGAAGAGCCGTATGATCGAACATCAACGAAC
TCATACAGGAGAGAAACCCTACATATGCAGTGAATGTGGAAAAGGCTTTCCCAGGAAGAGTAATCTTATT
GTACATCAGAGAAATCATACAGTAGAGAAGTCATATCTATGTAGTGAATGTGGAAAAGGTTTTACTGTGA
AAAGCATGCTCATCATACATCAGCGAACTCATACAGGAGAGAAGCCCTACACATGCAGTGAATGTGGGAA
AGGCTTCCCCTTGAAGAGTCGGCTGATTGTACATCAGCGAACTCATACTGGAGAGAAACCTTACAGGTGC
AGTGAATGTGGGAAAGGTTTCATTGTGAATAGCGGACTGATGTTACATCAGCGAACTCATACTGGAGAGA
AACCGTACATATGCAATGAATGTGGAAAAGGTTTTGCCTTTAAGAGCAATCTTGTTGTACACCAGCGAAC
TCATACTGGAGAGAAACCCTTTATGTGCAGTGAATGTGGAAAAGGCTTCACCATGAAACGCTATCTCATT
GTACATCAGCAAATTCATACAGAAGAGAAATCTTGTATATGTAGTGAATGTGGAAGAGGCTTTGCCAAGG
AAACAGAGCTTGCTTTACATAAGCAAGTTCATACTGGAGAAAAACCTTATGGATGTAATGAATGTGGTAA
AGGCTTCACTATGAAGAGCCGTCTAATTGTTCATCAACGAACTCATACAGGAGAGAAACCCTTTGTATGC
AGTGAATGTAGAAAAGCCTTCTCCTCAAAGAGAAATCTCATTGTACATCAGCGAACTCATAATGGAAACA
AACCCTAGTAATGAACTAGTCCGTAACTTGAAAGTATTTCGATTTCTTGGCTTTATATATCTTGTGGAAA
GGACGATTATGCAGAAGCGTGATTAGGACA
