>Addgene plasmid #143548 | TFORF1807 | depositor partial sequence | sequence record 282775 | Barcode
TTATGCAGAAGCGTGATTAGGACA
